>Addgene plasmid #157149 | pD649-HAsp-TNFSF14-COMP5AP-AviTag-9xHis | addgene full sequence | sequence record 442321 | Addgene NGS Result
TTTCAATATTATTGAAGCATTTATCAGGGTTATTGTCTCATGAGCGGATACATATTTGAATGTATTTAGA
AAAATAAACAAATAGGGGTCAGTGTTACAACCAATTAACCAATTCTGAACATTATCGCGAGCCCATTTAT
ACCTGAATATGGCTCATAACACCCCTTGCTCATGACCAAAATCCCTTAACGTGAGTTACGCGCGCGTCGT
TCCACTGAGCGTCAGACCCCGTAGAAAAGATCAAAGGATCTTCTTGAGATCCTTTTTTTCTGCGCGTAAT
CTGCTGCTTGCAAACAAAAAAACCACCGCTACCAGCGGTGGTTTGTTTGCCGGATCAAGAGCTACCAACT
CTTTTTCCGAAGGTAACTGGCTTCAGCAGAGCGCAGATACCAAATACTGTTCTTCTAGTGTAGCCGTAGT
TAGCCCACCACTTCAAGAACTCTGTAGCACCGCCTACATACCTCGCTCTGCTAATCCTGTTACCAGTGGC
TGCTGCCAGTGGCGATAAGTCGTGTCTTACCGGGTTGGACTCAAGACGATAGTTACCGGATAAGGCGCAG
CGGTCGGGCTGAACGGGGGGTTCGTGCACACAGCCCAGCTTGGAGCGAACGACCTACACCGAACTGAGAT
ACCTACAGCGTGAGCTATGAGAAAGCGCCACGCTTCCCGAAGGGAGAAAGGCGGACAGGTATCCGGTAAG
CGGCAGGGTCGGAACAGGAGAGCGCACGAGGGAGCTTCCAGGGGGAAACGCCTGGTATCTTTATAGTCCT
GTCGGGTTTCGCCACCTCTGACTTGAGCGTCGATTTTTGTGATGCTCGTCAGGGGGGCGGAGCCTATGGA
AAAACGCCAGCAACGCGGCCTTTTTACGGTTCCTGGCCTTTTGCTGGCCTTTTGCTCACATGTTCTTTCC
TGCGTTATCCCCTGATTCTGTGGATAACCGTATTACCGCCTTTGAGTGAGCTGATACCGCTCGCCGCAGC
CGAACGACCGAGCGCAGCGAGTCAGTGAGCGAGGAAGCGGAAGGCGAGAGTAGGGAACTGCCAGGCATCA
AACTAAGCAGAAGGCCCCTGACGGATGGCCTTTTTGCGTTTCTACAAACTCTTTCTGTGTTGTAAAACGA
CGGCCAGTCTTAAGCTCGGGCCCCCTGGGCGGTTCTGATAACGAGTAATCGTTAATCCGCAAATAACGTA
AAAACCCGCTTCGGCGGGTTTTTTTATGGGGGGAGTTTAGGGAAAGAGCATTTGTCAGAATATTTAAGGG
CGCCTGTCACTTTGCTTGATATATGAGAATTATTTAACCTTATAAATGAGAAAAAAGCAACGCACTTTAA
ATAAGATACGTTGCTTTTTCGATTGATGAACACCTATAATTAAACTATTCATCTATTATTTATGATTTTT
TGTATATACAATATTTCTAGTTTGTTAAAGAGAATTAAGAAAATAAATCTCGAAAATAATAAAGGGAAAA
TCAGTTTTTGATATCAAAATTATACATGTCAACGATAATACAAAATATAATACAAACTATAAGATGTTAT
CAGTATTTATTATCATTTAGAATAAATTTTGTGTCGCCCTTAATTGTGAGCGGATAACAATTACGAGCTT
CATGCACAGTGGCGTTGACTCAATATTGGCCATTAGCCATATTATTCATTGGTTATATAGCATAAATCAA
TATTGGCTATTGGCCATTGCATACGTTGTATCTATATCATAATATGTACATTTATATTGGCTCATGTCCA
ATATGACCGCCATGTTGGCATTGATTATTGACTAGTTATTAATAGTAATCAATTACGGGGTCATTAGTTC
ATAGCCCATATATGGAGTTCCGCGTTACATAACTTACGGTAAATGGCCCGCCTGGCTGACCGCCCAACGA
CCCCCGCCCATTGACGTCAATAATGACGTATGTTCCCATAGTAACGCCAATAGGGACTTTCCATTGACGT
CAATGGGTGGAGTATTTACGGTAAACTGCCCACTTGGCAGTACATCAAGTGTATCATATGCCAAGTACGC
CCCCTATTGACGTCAATGACGGTAAATGGCCCGCCTGGCATTATGCCCAGTACATGACCTTATGGGACTT
TCCTACTTGGCAGTACATCTACGTATTAGTCATCGCTATTACCATGGTGATGCGGTTTTGGCAGTACATC
AATGGGCGTGGATAGCGGTTTGACTCACGGGGATTTCCAAGTCTCCACCCCATTGACGTCAATGGGAGTT
TGTTTTGGCACCAAAATCAACGGGACTTTCCAAAATGTCGTAACAACTCCGCCCCATTGACGCAAATGGG
CGGTAGGCGTGTACGGTGGGAGGTCTATATAAGCAGAGCTCGTTTAGTGAACCGTCAGATCGCCTGGAGA
CGCCATCCACGCTGTTTTGACCTCCATAGAAGACACCGGGACCGATCCAGCCTCCGCGGCCGGGAACGGT
GCATTGGAACGCGGATTCCCCGTGCCAAGAGTGACGTAAGTACCGCCTATAGAGTCTATAGGCCCACCCC
CTTGGCTTCGTTAGAACGCGGCTACAATTAATACATAACCTTATGTATCATACACATACGATTTAGGTGA
CACTATAGAATAACATCCACTTTGCCTTTCTCTCCACAGGTGTCCACTCCCAGGTCCAACTGCACCTCGG
TTCTATCGAAAACGCGCCTGCTAGCGCCACCATGAAGACCATCATTGCCCTGAGCTACATCTTCTGCCTG
GTGTTCGCTGCGGCCGCCTTGCAACTGCATTGGAGACTGGGCGAGATGGTCACCAGACTGCCTGATGGAC
CTGCCGGATCTTGGGAGCAGCTGATCCAAGAGCGGAGAAGCCACGAAGTGAATCCTGCCGCACATCTGAC
AGGCGCCAATAGCTCTTTGACAGGCTCTGGTGGACCCCTGCTGTGGGAAACACAGCTGGGACTTGCCTTT
CTGAGAGGCCTGTCTTATCACGATGGCGCCCTGGTGGTTACCAAGGCCGGCTACTACTACATCTACAGCA
AGGTGCAGCTCGGCGGCGTGGGATGTCCTCTTGGACTGGCCTCTACAATCACCCACGGCCTGTACAAGAG
AACCCCTAGATACCCCGAGGAACTGGAACTGCTGGTGTCCCAGCAATCTCCTTGTGGCAGAGCCACCAGC
AGCAGCAGAGTTTGGTGGGATTCTAGCTTCCTCGGCGGAGTGGTTCATCTGGAAGCCGGCGAGAAAGTGG
TCGTCAGAGTGCTGGATGAGAGACTCGTGCGGCTGAGAGATGGCACAAGAAGCTACTTCGGCGCCTTCAT
GGTTGGCGCGCCGGAAGATCAAGTTGATCCAAGATTGATTGATGGCAAGGGCGGATCTCTGGAGGTGCTG
TTCCAGGGACCAGGCGGAAGCGGCAATCCCGGCGGCGATCTGGCCCCCCAGATGCTGCGCGAGCTGCAGG
AGACCAATGCCGCCCTGCAGGACGTGCGCGAGCTGCTGCGCCACCGCGTGAAGGAGATCACCTTCCTGAA
GAACACCGTGATGGAGTGCGACGCCTGCGGTATGCAGCCCTCTAGAGGCTCCGGCTCCATCATCCCAGTT
GAGGAGGAGAACCCGGACTTCTGGAACCGCGAGGCAGCCGAGGCCCTGGGTGCCGCCAAGAAGCTGCAGC
CTGCACAGACAGCCGCCAAGAACCTCATCATCTTCCTGGGCGATGGGATGGGGGTGTCTACGGTGACAGC
TGCCAGGATCCTAAAAGGGCAGAAGAAGGACAAACTGGGGCCTGAGATACCCCTGGCCATGGACCGCTTC
CCATATGTGGCTCTGTCCAAGACATACAATGTAGACAAACATGTGCCAGACAGTGGAGCCACAGCCACGG
CCTACCTGTGCGGGGTCAAGGGCAACTTCCAGACCATTGGCTTGAGTGCAGCCGCCCGCTTTAACCAGTG
CAACACGACACGCGGCAACGAGGTCATCTCCGTGATGAATCGGGCCAAGAAAGCAGGGAAGTCAGTGGGA
GTGGTAACCACCACACGAGTGCAGCACGCCTCGCCAGCCGGCACCTACGCCCACACGGTGAACCGCAACT
GGTACTCGGACGCCGACGTGCCTGCCTCGGCCCGCCAGGAGGGGTGCCAGGACATCGCTACGCAGCTCAT
CTCCAACATGGACATTGACGTGATCCTAGGTGGAGGCCGAAAGTACATGTTTCGCATGGGAACCCCAGAC
CCTGAGTACCCAGATGACTACAGCCAAGGTGGGACCAGGCTGGACGGGAAGAATCTGGTGCAGGAATGGC
TGGCGAAGCGCCAGGGTGCCCGGTATGTGTGGAACCGCACTGAGCTCATGCAGGCTTCCCTGGACCCGTC
TGTGACCCATCTCATGGGTCTCTTTGAGCCTGGAGACATGAAATACGAGATCCACCGAGACTCCACACTG
GACCCCTCCCTGATGGAGATGACAGAGGCTGCCCTGCGCCTGCTGAGCAGGAACCCCCGCGGCTTCTTCC
TCTTCGTGGAGGGTGGTCGCATCGACCATGGTCATCATGAAAGCAGGGCTTACCGGGCACTGACTGAGAC
GATCATGTTCGACGACGCCATTGAGAGGGCGGGCCAGCTCACCAGCGAGGAGGACACGCTGAGCCTCGTC
ACTGCCGACCACTCCCACGTCTTCTCCTTCGGAGGCTACCCCCTGCGAGGGAGCTCCATCTTCGGGCTGG
CCCCTGGCAAGGCCCGGGACAGGAAGGCCTACACGGTCCTCCTATACGGAAACGGTCCAGGCTATGTGCT
CAAGGACGGCGCCCGGCCGGATGTTACCGAGAGCGAGAGCGGGAGCCCCGAGTATCGGCAGCAGTCAGCA
GTGCCCCTGGACGAAGAGACCCACGCAGGCGAGGACGTGGCGGTGTTCGCGCGCGGCCCGCAGGCGCACC
TGGTTCACGGCGTGCAGGAGCAGACCTTCATAGCGCACGTCATGGCCTTCGCCGCCTGCCTGGAGCCCTA
CACCGCCTGCGACCTGGCGCCCCCCGCCGGCACCACCGACGCCGCGCACCCGGGTGGCGGAGGACTGAAC
GACATCTTCGAGGCTCAGAAAATCGAATGGCACGAACATCACCATCACCATCACCATCACCATTAAGGCC
GGCCTGTAGTCACTGGCACAACGCGTTACCCGGTAAGCCAATCGGGTATACACGGTCGTCATACTGCAGA
CAGGGTTCTTCTACTTTGCAAGATAGTCTTGAGTAGTAAAATAAATAGATAGAGAAAATCAGCCTCGACT
GTGCCTTCTAGTTGCCAGCCATCTGTTGTTTGCCCCTCCCCCGTGCCTTCCTTGACCCTGGAAGGTGCCA
CTCCCACTGTCCTTTCCTAATAAAATGAGGAAATTGCATCACAACACTCAACCCTATCTCGGTCTATTCT
TTTGATTTATAAGGGATTTTGCCGATTTCGGCCTATTGGTTAAAAAATGAGCTGATTTAACAAAAATTTA
ACGCGAATTAATTCTGTGGAATGTGTGTCAGTTAGGGTGTGGAAAGTCCCCAGGCTCCCCAGCAGGCAGA
AGTATGCAAAGCATGCATCTCAATTAGTCAGCAACCAGGTGTGGAAAGTCCCCAGGCTCCCCAGCAGGCA
GAAGTATGCAAAGCATGCATCTCAATTAGTCAGCAACCATAGTCCCGCCCCTAACTCCGCCCATCCCGCC
CCTAACTCCGCCCAGTTCCGCCCATTCTCCGCCCCATGGCTGACTAATTTTTTTTATTTATGCAGAGGCC
GAGGCCGCCTCTGCCTCTGAGCTATTCCAGAAGTAGTGAGGAGGCTTTTTTGGAGGCCTAGGCTTTTGCA
AAAAGCTCCCGGGAGCTTGTATATCCATTTTCGGATCTGATCAGCACGTGTTGACAATTAATCATCGGCA
TAGTATATCGGCATAGTATAATACGACAAGGTGAGGAACTAAACCATGACCGAGTACAAGCCCACGGTGC
GCCTCGCCACCCGCGACGACGTCCCCAGGGCCGTACGCACCCTCGCCGCCGCGTTCGCCGACTACCCCGC
CACGCGCCACACCGTCGATCCGGACCGCCACATCGAGCGGGTCACCGAGCTGCAAGAACTCTTCCTCACG
CGCGTCGGGCTCGACATCGGCAAGGTGTGGGTCGCGGACGACGGCGCCGCGGTGGCGGTCTGGACCACGC
CGGAGAGCGTCGAAGCGGGGGCGGTGTTCGCCGAGATCGGCCCGCGCATGGCCGAGTTGAGCGGTTCCCG
GCTGGCCGCGCAGCAACAGATGGAAGGCCTCCTGGCGCCGCACCGGCCCAAGGAGCCCGCGTGGTTCCTG
GCCACCGTCGGCGTCTCGCCCGACCACCAGGGCAAGGGTCTGGGCAGCGCCGTCGTGCTCCCCGGAGTGG
AGGCGGCCGAGCGCGCCGGGGTGCCCGCCTTCCTGGAGACATCCGCGCCCCGCAACCTCCCCTTCTACGA
GCGGCTCGGCTTCACCGTCACCGCCGACGTCGAGGTGCCCGAAGGACCGCGCACCTGGTGCATGACCCGC
AAGCCCGGTGCCTGACACGTGCTACGAGATTTCGATTCCACCGCCGCCTTCTATGAAAGGTTGGGCTTCG
GAATCGTTTTCCGGGACGCCGGCTGGATGATCCTCCAGCGCGGGGATCTCATGCTGGAGTTCTTCGCCCA
CCCCAACTTGTTTATTGCAGCTTATAATGGTTACAAATAAAGCAATAGCATCACAAATTTCACAAATAAA
GCATTTTTTTCACTGCATTCTAGTTGTGGTTTGTCCAAACTCATCAATGTATCTTATCATGTCTGTATAC
CGTCGACCTCTAGCTAGAGCTTGGCGTAATCATGGTCATTACCAATGCTTAATCAGTGAGGCACCTATCT
CAGCGATCTGTCTATTTCGTTCATCCATAGTTGCCTGACTCCCCGTCGTGTAGATAACTACGATACGGGA
GGGCTTACCATCTGGCCCCAGCGCTGCGATGATACCGCGAGAACCACGCTCACCGGCTCCGGATTTATCA
GCAATAAACCAGCCAGCCGGAAGGGCCGAGCGCAGAAGTGGTCCTGCAACTTTATCCGCCTCCATCCAGT
CTATTAATTGTTGCCGGGAAGCTAGAGTAAGTAGTTCGCCAGTTAATAGTTTGCGCAACGTTGTTGCCAT
CGCTACAGGCATCGTGGTGTCACGCTCGTCGTTTGGTATGGCTTCATTCAGCTCCGGTTCCCAACGATCA
AGGCGAGTTACATGATCCCCCATGTTGTGCAAAAAAGCGGTTAGCTCCTTCGGTCCTCCGATCGTTGTCA
GAAGTAAGTTGGCCGCAGTGTTATCACTCATGGTTATGGCAGCACTGCATAATTCTCTTACTGTCATGCC
ATCCGTAAGATGCTTTTCTGTGACTGGTGAGTACTCAACCAAGTCATTCTGAGAATAGTGTATGCGGCGA
CCGAGTTGCTCTTGCCCGGCGTCAATACGGGATAATACCGCGCCACATAGCAGAACTTTAAAAGTGCTCA
TCATTGGAAAACGTTCTTCGGGGCGAAAACTCTCAAGGATCTTACCGCTGTTGAGATCCAGTTCGATGTA
ACCCACTCGTGCACCCAACTGATCTTCAGCATCTTTTACTTTCACCAGCGTTTCTGGGTGAGCAAAAACA
GGAAGGCAAAATGCCGCAAAAAAGGGAATAAGGGCGACACGGAAATGTTGAATACTCATATTCTTCCTT
Features (pLannotate 1.2.2; 24 found; start..end, strand, type, name):
    119..143     -  CDS            KanR (fragment): aminoglycoside phosphotransferase; aph(3')-Ia; confers resistance to kanamycin
    254..842     +  rep_origin     ori: high-copy-number ColE1/pMB1/pBR322/pUC origin of replication
   1067..1084    +  terminator     rrnB T2 terminator (fragment): transcription terminator T2 from the E. coli rrnB gene
   1109..1128    -  CDS            lacZα (fragment): LacZα fragment of β-galactosidase; lacZ fragment
   1584..1600    +  protein_bind   lac operator: The lac repressor binds to the lac operator to inhibit transcription in E. coli. This inhibition can be relieved by adding lactose or isopropyl-β-D-thiogalactopyranoside (IPTG). lac repressor encoded by lacI
   1843..2146    +  enhancer       CMV enhancer: human cytomegalovirus immediate early enhancer
   2147..2350    +  promoter       CMV promoter: human cytomegalovirus (CMV) immediate early promoter
   2486..2529    +  intron         CMV intron (fragment): modified intron A from human cytomegalovirus
   2581..2599    +  promoter       SP6 promoter: promoter for bacteriophage SP6 RNA polymerase
   2603..2640    +  CDS            IgH signal sequence (fragment): signal sequence from the mouse immunoglobulin heavy chain variable region
   2749..3294    +  CDS            TNFSF14 (fragment): TNF14_HUMAN - Also known as HVEML, LIGHT. Experimental evidence at protein level: Swiss-Prot protein existence level 1. Cytokine that binds to TNFRSF3/LTBR. Binding to the decoy receptor TNFRSF6B modulates its effects. Acts as a ligand for TNFRSF14/HVEM (PubMed:9462508, PubMed:10754304). Upon binding to TNFRSF14/HVEM, delivers costimulatory signals to T cells, leading to T cell proliferation and IFNG production (PubMed:10754304). From Homo sapiens (Human).
   3391..3570    +  CDS            Comp (fragment): COMP_RAT - Experimental evidence at protein level: Swiss-Prot protein existence level 1. May play a role in the structural integrity of cartilage via its interaction with other extracellular matrix proteins such as the collagens and fibronectin. Can mediate the interaction of chondrocytes with the cartilage extracellular matrix through interaction with cell surface integrin receptors. Could play a role in the pathogenesis of osteoarthritis. Potent suppressor of apoptosis in both primary chondrocytes and transformed cells. Suppresses apoptosis by blocking the activation of caspase-3 and by indu
   3558..5010    +  CDS            SEAP (fragment): secreted alkaline phosphatase from human placenta The natural enzyme has a C-terminal transmembrane sequence that is replaced by a GPI anchor.
   5035..5076    +  CDS            AviTag™ (fragment): peptide tag that allows for enzymatic biotinylation
   5080..5103    +  CDS            8xHis: 8xHis affinity tag
   5249..5360    +  polyA_signal   bGH poly(A) signal: bovine growth hormone polyadenylation signal
   5361..5469    +  rep_origin     f1 ori (fragment): f1 bacteriophage origin of replication; arrow indicates direction of (+) strand synthesis
   5483..5812    +  promoter       SV40 promoter: SV40 enhancer and early promoter
   5860..5907    +  promoter       EM7 promoter: synthetic bacterial promoter&nbsp
   5926..6525    +  CDS            PuroR (fragment): puromycin N-acetyltransferase; pac from Streptomyces; confers resistance to puromycin
   6535..6660    +  CDS            ble (fragment): BLE_KLEPN - Experimental evidence at protein level: Swiss-Prot protein existence level 1. Binding protein with a strong affinity to the bleomycin family of antibiotics. Binds to CL990; an antimitotic-antibiotic compound. From Klebsiella pneumoniae.
   6655..6776    +  polyA_signal   SV40 poly(A) signal: SV40 polyadenylation signal
   6829..7689    -  CDS            AmpR: β-lactamase; bla; confers resistance to ampicillin, carbenicillin, and related antibiotics
   7692..89      -  promoter       AmpR promoter (fragment) (across the origin): bla
