[The description below was written by a language model from this plasmid's Addgene catalogue record and pLannotate feature annotations shown in this document.]
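Description:
pD649-HAsp-TNFSF14-COMP5AP-AviTag-9xHis is a mammalian expression plasmid built on the pD649 backbone for producing a secreted, pentamerised fusion of the extracellular domain of human TNFSF14 (also known as LIGHT, HVEML or CD258). It is propagated in E. coli as a high-copy plasmid through a ColE1/pUC-type origin and is selected with ampicillin via a full-length β-lactamase gene. The short KanR, lacZα, rrnB terminator, f1 ori and ble matches in the feature table are only backbone remnants. An SV40 early promoter plus the bacterial EM7 promoter drive a puromycin N-acetyltransferase cassette ending in an SV40 poly(A) signal, which could support selection of transfected mammalian cells.

The expression unit runs from the CMV enhancer and promoter, through a fragment of CMV intron A and an SP6 promoter (usable for in vitro transcription and as a sequencing primer site), to a bGH poly(A) signal. The reading frame opens with a secretion signal, named HAsp in the construct title; the annotation software matches this region partially to an immunoglobulin heavy-chain leader. It is followed by the 546 bp TNFSF14 segment, cloned between retained NotI and AscI sites. Downstream, supplied by the backbone, are a fragment of rat cartilage oligomeric matrix protein providing the pentamerising coiled coil, human placental alkaline phosphatase, an AviTag for enzymatic biotinylation and a polyhistidine tag (9xHis by name, annotated as 8xHis). Pentamerisation raises avidity for weak binding partners, the phosphatase gives an enzymatic readout, and the tags allow capture or purification. The construct belongs to a collection used to screen extracellular interactions among human cell-surface proteins. The depositor notes that some plasmids in the set may carry an IS4-like transposase upstream of the CMV promoter; none is annotated here.
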