Addgene plasmid #157149: pD649-HAsp-TNFSF14-COMP5AP-AviTag-9xHis
Purpose: Mammalian expression of cell-surface protein extracellular domain fused to COMP5AP-AviTag-9xHis. Protein is secreted from cells.
Depositing lab: Chris Garcia. Depositing organization: Stanford University. Publication: A Human IgSF Cell-Surface Interactome Reveals a Complex Network of Protein-Protein Interactions. Wojtowicz WM, Vielmetter J, Fernandes RA, Siepe DH, Eastman CL, Chisholm GB, Cox S, Klock H, Anderson PW, Rue SM, Miller JJ, Glaser SM, Bragstad ML, Vance J, Lam AW, Lesley SA, Zinn K, Garcia KC. Cell. 2020 Aug 20;182(4):1027-1043.e17. doi: 10.1016/j.cell.2020.07.025. PubMed 32822567.
Backbone
  Vector backbone: pD649
  Backbone size w/o insert (bp): 7153
  Vector type: Mammalian Expression
Growth in bacteria
  Bacterial resistance: Ampicillin, 100 μg/mL
  Growth temperature: 37°C
  Growth strain: DH5alpha
  Copy number: High Copy
Gene/Insert
  Gene/Insert name: TNFSF14 (alt name: TNF14)
  Species: H. sapiens (human)
  Insert size (bp): 546
  Entrez Gene: TNFSF14 (a.k.a. CD258, HVEML, LIGHT, LTg)
  Promoter: CMV/SP6
  Tag / fusion protein: COMP5AP-AviTag-9xHis (C terminal on backbone)
  Cloning method: Restriction Enzyme; 5′ cloning site GCGGCCGC (not destroyed); 3′ cloning site GGCGCGCC (not destroyed)
  Sequencing primers: 5′ ATTTAGGTGACACTATAG; 3′ CGTCGCACTCCATCACGGTG
Resource information
  A portion of this plasmid was derived from a plasmid made by: synthesis by ThermoFisher
Terms and licenses: Academic/Nonprofit Terms; Industry Terms: Not Available to Industry
Depositor comments: Some plasmids in this collection may have an IS4-like element ISVsa5 family transposase upstream of the CMV promoter.
How to cite: pD649-HAsp-TNFSF14-COMP5AP-AviTag-9xHis was a gift from Chris Garcia (Addgene plasmid # 157149 ; http://n2t.net/addgene:157149 ; RRID:Addgene_157149)
