>Addgene plasmid #157149 | pD649-HAsp-TNFSF14-COMP5AP-AviTag-9xHis | depositor partial sequence | sequence record 303408 | insert (extracellular domain)
TTGCAACTGCATTGGAGACTGGGCGAGATGGTCACCAGACTGCCTGATGGACCTGCCGGATCTTGGGAGC
AGCTGATCCAAGAGCGGAGAAGCCACGAAGTGAATCCTGCCGCACATCTGACAGGCGCCAATAGCTCTTT
GACAGGCTCTGGTGGACCCCTGCTGTGGGAAACACAGCTGGGACTTGCCTTTCTGAGAGGCCTGTCTTAT
CACGATGGCGCCCTGGTGGTTACCAAGGCCGGCTACTACTACATCTACAGCAAGGTGCAGCTCGGCGGCG
TGGGATGTCCTCTTGGACTGGCCTCTACAATCACCCACGGCCTGTACAAGAGAACCCCTAGATACCCCGA
GGAACTGGAACTGCTGGTGTCCCAGCAATCTCCTTGTGGCAGAGCCACCAGCAGCAGCAGAGTTTGGTGG
GATTCTAGCTTCCTCGGCGGAGTGGTTCATCTGGAAGCCGGCGAGAAAGTGGTCGTCAGAGTGCTGGATG
AGAGACTCGTGCGGCTGAGAGATGGCACAAGAAGCTACTTCGGCGCCTTCATGGTT
